Addgene plasmid #190138: SpCas9 iFE
Purpose: Expresses SpCas9-POLB (iFE)
Depositing lab: Timothy Lu. Depositing organization: Massachusetts Institute of Technology. Publication: Frame Editors for Precise, Template-Free Frameshifting. Nakade S, Nakamae K, Tang T-C, Yu D, Sakuma T, Yamamoto T, Lu TK. bioRxiv 2022.12.05.518807 10.1101/2022.12.05.518807.
Backbone
  Vector backbone: pX330A
  Vector type: Mammalian Expression, CRISPR
Growth in bacteria
  Bacterial resistance: Ampicillin, 100 μg/mL
  Growth temperature: 37°C
  Growth strain: DH5alpha
  Copy number: Unknown
Gene/Insert
  Gene/Insert name: SpCas9-POLB (HiFi iFE)
  Species: H. sapiens (human), Synthetic
  Insert size (bp): 5340
  Mutation: Codon Optimized for mammalian cells
  Promoter: CBh
  Tag / fusion protein: 3xFLAG (N terminal on insert)
  Cloning method: Unknown
  Sequencing primers: 5′ T7 (TAATACGACTCACTATAGGG); 3′ T3 (GCAATTAACCCTCACTAAAGG)
Resource information
  A portion of this plasmid was derived from a plasmid made by: Takashi Yamamoto
Terms and licenses: Academic/Nonprofit Terms; Industry Terms: Not Available to Industry
Depositor comments: Supplemental GenBank file: pX330A-1x2 (Plasmid #58766) . Please visit https://doi.org/10.1101/2022.12.05.518807 for bioRxiv preprint.
How to cite: SpCas9 iFE was a gift from Timothy Lu (Addgene plasmid # 190138 ; http://n2t.net/addgene:190138 ; RRID:Addgene_190138)
