[The description below was written by a language model from this plasmid's Addgene catalogue record and pLannotate feature annotations shown in this document.]
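Description:
SpCas9 iFE is a mammalian CRISPR expression plasmid built on the pX330A backbone that produces a fusion of Streptococcus pyogenes Cas9 with human DNA polymerase beta (POLB), the "iFE" frame editor. Expression is driven by the CBh promoter, seen in the feature table as a CMV enhancer followed by a hybrid chicken β-actin/minute virus of mice intron. The catalogue lists an N-terminal 3xFLAG tag, which is not separately annotated but would lie upstream of the Cas9 coding region. The full Cas9 reading frame (annotated as contiguous N- and C-terminal portions) is followed by a bipartite nucleoplasmin nuclear localization signal, a short unannotated stretch that presumably serves as a linker, and then the POLB coding sequence, with a bovine growth hormone polyadenylation signal terminating the transcript. The insert is codon optimized for mammalian cells. Its name includes "HiFi", but the record does not specify any Cas9 substitutions.

POLB is a gap-filling repair polymerase that adds single nucleotides in a distributive manner. The associated work concerns template-free frameshifting, so tethering POLB to Cas9 is presumably intended to bias repair outcomes at the cut site, although the record does not spell out the mechanism. No U6 promoter or guide RNA scaffold is annotated. A small pBluescript-type region containing T7 and T3 promoters, an MCS fragment and lac elements is present instead, so the guide may need to be supplied separately. A single AAV2 ITR downstream of the cassette appears to be a backbone remnant rather than a functional packaging arrangement. The plasmid replicates in E. coli from a high-copy ColE1/pUC origin, carries an f1 origin, and is selected with ampicillin.
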