Features (pLannotate 1.2.2; 23 found; start..end, strand, type, name):
      8..293     +  enhancer       CMV enhancer: human cytomegalovirus immediate early enhancer; contains an 18-bp deletion relative to the standard CMV enhancer
    573..800     +  intron         hybrid intron: hybrid between chicken β-actin (CBA) and minute virus of mice (MMV) introns (Gray et al., 2011)
    938..2539    +  CDS            Cas9(N): N-terminal portion of Streptococcus pyogenes Cas9 (Zetsche et al., 2015)
   2540..5038    +  CDS            Cas9(C): C-terminal portion of Streptococcus pyogenes Cas9 (Zetsche et al., 2015)
   5039..5086    +  CDS            nucleoplasmin NLS: bipartite nuclear localization signal from nucleoplasmin
   5126..6124    +  CDS            POLB (sequence withheld): DPOLB_HUMAN - Experimental evidence at protein level: Swiss-Prot protein existence level 1. Repair polymerase that plays a key role in base-excision repair. Has 5'-deoxyribose-5-phosphate lyase (dRP lyase) activity that removes the 5' sugar phosphate and also acts as a DNA polymerase that adds one nucleotide to the 3' end of the arising single-nucleotide gap. Conducts 'gap-filling' DNA synthesis in a stepwise distributive fashion rather than in a processive fashion as for other DNA polymerases. From Homo sapiens (Human).
   6183..6294    +  polyA_signal   bGH poly(A) signal: bovine growth hormone polyadenylation signal
   6399..6539    +  repeat_region  AAV2 ITR: inverted terminal repeat of adeno-associated virus serotype 2 inverted
   6544..6595    -  misc_feature   bom (fragment): basis of mobility region from pBR322
   6614..7069    +  rep_origin     f1 ori (sequence partly withheld): f1 bacteriophage origin of replication; arrow indicates direction of (+) strand synthesis
   7070..7119    -  misc_feature   bom (fragment): basis of mobility region from pBR322
   7221..7256    -  CDS            rop (fragment): Rop protein, which maintains plasmids at low copy number; rop
   7351..7455    +  promoter       AmpR promoter: bla
   7456..8316    +  CDS            AmpR: β-lactamase; bla; confers resistance to ampicillin, carbenicillin, and related antibiotics
   8487..9075    +  rep_origin     ori: high-copy-number ColE1/pMB1/pBR322/pUC origin of replication
   9160..9178    -  rep_origin     f1 ori (fragment): f1 bacteriophage origin of replication; arrow indicates direction of (+) strand synthesis
   9183..9338    -  CDS            lacZα (fragment): LacZα fragment of β-galactosidase; lacZ fragment
   9346..9364    +  promoter       T7 promoter: promoter for bacteriophage T7 RNA polymerase
   9373..9396    -  misc_feature   MCS (fragment): pBluescript multiple cloning site
   9412..9430    -  promoter       T3 promoter: promoter for bacteriophage T3 RNA polymerase
   9475..9491    -  protein_bind   lac operator: The lac repressor binds to the lac operator to inhibit transcription in E. coli. This inhibition can be relieved by adding lactose or isopropyl-β-D-thiogalactopyranoside (IPTG). lac repressor encoded by lacI
   9499..9529    -  promoter       lac promoter: promoter for the E. coli lac operon
   9544..9565    -  protein_bind   CAP binding site: CAP binding activates transcription in the presence of cAMP. E. coli catabolite activator protein
>Addgene plasmid #190138 | SpCas9 iFE | addgene full sequence | sequence record 374863 | Addgene NGS Result
AGGTACCCGTTACATAACTTACGGTAAATGGCCCGCCTGGCTGACCGCCCAACGACCCCCGCCCATTGAC
GTCAATAGTAACGCCAATAGGGACTTTCCATTGACGTCAATGGGTGGAGTATTTACGGTAAACTGCCCAC
TTGGCAGTACATCAAGTGTATCATATGCCAAGTACGCCCCCTATTGACGTCAATGACGGTAAATGGCCCG
CCTGGCATTGTGCCCAGTACATGACCTTATGGGACTTTCCTACTTGGCAGTACATCTACGTATTAGTCAT
CGCTATTACCATGGTCGAGGTGAGCCCCACGTTCTGCTTCACTCTCCCCATCTCCCCCCCCTCCCCACCC
CCAATTTTGTATTTATTTATTTTTTAATTATTTTGTGCAGCGATGGGGGCGGGGGGGGGGGGGGGGSGCG
CGCCGGGGGGGGGGGGGGGGGGGGGGGGGGGGGGGGGGGSGRGGSGGRGRGGKGCGGCGGCAGCCAATCA
GAGCGGCGCGCTCCGAAAGTTTCCTTTTATGGCGAGGCGGCGGCGGCGGCGGCCCTATAAAAAGCGAAGC
GCGCGGCGGGCGGGAGTCGCTGCGCGCTGCCTTCGCCCCGTGCCCCGCTCCGCCGCCGCCTCGCGCCGCC
CGCCCCGGCTCTGACTGACCGCGTTACTCCCACAGGTGAGCGGGCGGGACGGCCCTTCTCCTCCGGGCTG
TAATTAGCTGAGCAAGAGGTAAGGGTTTAAGGGATGGTTGGTTGGTGGGGTATTAATGTTTAATTACCTG
GAGCACCTGCCTGAAATCACTTTTTTTCAGGTTGGACCGGTGCCACCATGGACTATAAGGACCACGACGG
AGACTACAAGGATCATGATATTGATTACAAAGACGATGACGATAAGATGGCCCCAAAGAAGAAGCGGAAG
GTCGGTATCCACGGAGTCCCAGCAGCCGACAAGAAGTACAGCATCGGCCTGGACATCGGCACCAACTCTG
TGGGCTGGGCCGTGATCACCGACGAGTACAAGGTGCCCAGCAAGAAATTCAAGGTGCTGGGCAACACCGA
CCGGCACAGCATCAAGAAGAACCTGATCGGAGCCCTGCTGTTCGACAGCGGCGAAACAGCCGAGGCCACC
CGGCTGAAGAGAACCGCCAGAAGAAGATACACCAGACGGAAGAACCGGATCTGCTATCTGCAAGAGATCT
TCAGCAACGAGATGGCCAAGGTGGACGACAGCTTCTTCCACAGACTGGAAGAGTCCTTCCTGGTGGAAGA
GGATAAGAAGCACGAGCGGCACCCCATCTTCGGCAACATCGTGGACGAGGTGGCCTACCACGAGAAGTAC
CCCACCATCTACCACCTGAGAAAGAAACTGGTGGACAGCACCGACAAGGCCGACCTGCGGCTGATCTATC
TGGCCCTGGCCCACATGATCAAGTTCCGGGGCCACTTCCTGATCGAGGGCGACCTGAACCCCGACAACAG
CGACGTGGACAAGCTGTTCATCCAGCTGGTGCAGACCTACAACCAGCTGTTCGAGGAAAACCCCATCAAC
GCCAGCGGCGTGGACGCCAAGGCCATCCTGTCTGCCAGACTGAGCAAGAGCAGACGGCTGGAAAATCTGA
TCGCCCAGCTGCCCGGCGAGAAGAAGAATGGCCTGTTCGGAAACCTGATTGCCCTGAGCCTGGGCCTGAC
CCCCAACTTCAAGAGCAACTTCGACCTGGCCGAGGATGCCAAACTGCAGCTGAGCAAGGACACCTACGAC
GACGACCTGGACAACCTGCTGGCCCAGATCGGCGACCAGTACGCCGACCTGTTTCTGGCCGCCAAGAACC
TGTCCGACGCCATCCTGCTGAGCGACATCCTGAGAGTGAACACCGAGATCACCAAGGCCCCCCTGAGCGC
CTCTATGATCAAGAGATACGACGAGCACCACCAGGACCTGACCCTGCTGAAAGCTCTCGTGCGGCAGCAG
CTGCCTGAGAAGTACAAAGAGATTTTCTTCGACCAGAGCAAGAACGGCTACGCCGGCTACATTGACGGCG
GAGCCAGCCAGGAAGAGTTCTACAAGTTCATCAAGCCCATCCTGGAAAAGATGGACGGCACCGAGGAACT
GCTCGTGAAGCTGAACAGAGAGGACCTGCTGCGGAAGCAGCGGACCTTCGACAACGGCAGCATCCCCCAC
CAGATCCACCTGGGAGAGCTGCACGCCATTCTGCGGCGGCAGGAAGATTTTTACCCATTCCTGAAGGACA
ACCGGGAAAAGATCGAGAAGATCCTGACCTTCCGCATCCCCTACTACGTGGGCCCTCTGGCCAGGGGAAA
CAGCAGATTCGCCTGGATGACCAGAAAGAGCGAGGAAACCATCACCCCCTGGAACTTCGAGGAAGTGGTG
GACAAGGGCGCTTCCGCCCAGAGCTTCATCGAGCGGATGACCAACTTCGATAAGAACCTGCCCAACGAGA
AGGTGCTGCCCAAGCACAGCCTGCTGTACGAGTACTTCACCGTGTATAACGAGCTGACCAAAGTGAAATA
CGTGACCGAGGGAATGAGAAAGCCCGCCTTCCTGAGCGGCGAGCAGAAAAAGGCCATCGTGGACCTGCTG
TTCAAGACCAACCGGAAAGTGACCGTGAAGCAGCTGAAAGAGGACTACTTCAAGAAAATCGAGTGCTTCG
ACTCCGTGGAAATCTCCGGCGTGGAAGATCGGTTCAACGCCTCCCTGGGCACATACCACGATCTGCTGAA
AATTATCAAGGACAAGGACTTCCTGGACAATGAGGAAAACGAGGACATTCTGGAAGATATCGTGCTGACC
CTGACACTGTTTGAGGACAGAGAGATGATCGAGGAACGGCTGAAAACCTATGCCCACCTGTTCGACGACA
AAGTGATGAAGCAGCTGAAGCGGCGGAGATACACCGGCTGGGGCAGGCTGAGCCGGAAGCTGATCAACGG
CATCCGGGACAAGCAGTCCGGCAAGACAATCCTGGATTTCCTGAAGTCCGACGGCTTCGCCAACAGAAAC
TTCATGCAGCTGATCCACGACGACAGCCTGACCTTTAAAGAGGACATCCAGAAAGCCCAGGTGTCCGGCC
AGGGCGATAGCCTGCACGAGCACATTGCCAATCTGGCCGGCAGCCCCGCCATTAAGAAGGGCATCCTGCA
GACAGTGAAGGTGGTGGACGAGCTCGTGAAAGTGATGGGCCGGCACAAGCCCGAGAACATCGTGATCGAA
ATGGCCAGAGAGAACCAGACCACCCAGAAGGGACAGAAGAACAGCCGCGAGAGAATGAAGCGGATCGAAG
AGGGCATCAAAGAGCTGGGCAGCCAGATCCTGAAAGAACACCCCGTGGAAAACACCCAGCTGCAGAACGA
GAAGCTGTACCTGTACTACCTGCAGAATGGGCGGGATATGTACGTGGACCAGGAACTGGACATCAACCGG
CTGTCCGACTACGATGTGGACCATATCGTGCCTCAGAGCTTTCTGAAGGACGACTCCATCGACAACAAGG
TGCTGACCAGAAGCGACAAGAACCGGGGCAAGAGCGACAACGTGCCCTCCGAAGAGGTCGTGAAGAAGAT
GAAGAACTACTGGCGGCAGCTGCTGAACGCCAAGCTGATTACCCAGAGAAAGTTCGACAATCTGACCAAG
GCCGAGAGAGGCGGCCTGAGCGAACTGGATAAGGCCGGCTTCATCAAGAGACAGCTGGTGGAAACCCGGC
AGATCACAAAGCACGTGGCACAGATCCTGGACTCCCGGATGAACACTAAGTACGACGAGAATGACAAGCT
GATCCGGGAAGTGAAAGTGATCACCCTGAAGTCCAAGCTGGTGTCCGATTTCCGGAAGGATTTCCAGTTT
TACAAAGTGCGCGAGATCAACAACTACCACCACGCCCACGACGCCTACCTGAACGCCGTCGTGGGAACCG
CCCTGATCAAAAAGTACCCTAAGCTGGAAAGCGAGTTCGTGTACGGCGACTACAAGGTGTACGACGTGCG
GAAGATGATCGCCAAGAGCGAGCAGGAAATCGGCAAGGCTACCGCCAAGTACTTCTTCTACAGCAACATC
ATGAACTTTTTCAAGACCGAGATTACCCTGGCCAACGGCGAGATCCGGAAGCGGCCTCTGATCGAGACAA
ACGGCGAAACCGGGGAGATCGTGTGGGATAAGGGCCGGGATTTTGCCACCGTGCGGAAAGTGCTGAGCAT
GCCCCAAGTGAATATCGTGAAAAAGACCGAGGTGCAGACAGGCGGCTTCAGCAAAGAGTCTATCCTGCCC
AAGAGGAACAGCGATAAGCTGATCGCCAGAAAGAAGGACTGGGACCCTAAGAAGTACGGCGGCTTCGACA
GCCCCACCGTGGCCTATTCTGTGCTGGTGGTGGCCAAAGTGGAAAAGGGCAAGTCCAAGAAACTGAAGAG
TGTGAAAGAGCTGCTGGGGATCACCATCATGGAAAGAAGCAGCTTCGAGAAGAATCCCATCGACTTTCTG
GAAGCCAAGGGCTACAAAGAAGTGAAAAAGGACCTGATCATCAAGCTGCCTAAGTACTCCCTGTTCGAGC
TGGAAAACGGCCGGAAGAGAATGCTGGCCTCTGCCGGCGAACTGCAGAAGGGAAACGAACTGGCCCTGCC
CTCCAAATATGTGAACTTCCTGTACCTGGCCAGCCACTATGAGAAGCTGAAGGGCTCCCCCGAGGATAAT
GAGCAGAAACAGCTGTTTGTGGAACAGCACAAGCACTACCTGGACGAGATCATCGAGCAGATCAGCGAGT
TCTCCAAGAGAGTGATCCTGGCCGACGCTAATCTGGACAAAGTGCTGTCCGCCTACAACAAGCACCGGGA
TAAGCCCATCAGAGAGCAGGCCGAGAATATCATCCACCTGTTTACCCTGACCAATCTGGGAGCCCCTGCC
GCCTTCAAGTACTTTGACACCACCATCGACCGGAAGAGGTACACCAGCACCAAAGAGGTGCTGGACGCCA
CCCTGATCCACCAGAGCATCACCGGCCTGTACGAGACACGGATCGACCTGTCTCAGCTGGGAGGCGACAA
AAGGCCGGCGGCCACGAAAAAGGCCGGCCAGGCAAAAAAGAAAAAGGGCGGCGGATCTGGTGGTGGGTCT
GGCGGAGGCTCG
[1002 nt withheld, positions 5123-6124]
GGTGGTTCTCCAAAGAAGAAGCGGAAGGTCTAGCCTAGAGCTCGCTGATCAGCCTCGACTGTGCCTTCTA
GTTGCCAGCCATCTGTTGTTTGCCCCTCCCCCGTGCCTTCCTTGACCCTGGAAGGTGCCACTCCCACTGT
CCTTTCCTAATAAAATGAGGAAATTGCATCGCATTGTCTGAGTAGGTGTCATTCTATTCTGGGGGGTGGG
GTGGGGCAGGACAGCAAGGGGGAGGATTGGGAAGAGAATAGCAGGCATGCTGGGGAGCGGCCGCAGGAAC
CCCTAGTGATGGAGTTGGCCACTCCCTCTCTGCGCGCTCGCTCGCTCACTGAGGCCGGGCGACCAAAGGT
CGCCCGACGCCCGGGCTTTGCCCGGGCGGCCTCAGTGAGCGAGCGAGCGCGCAGCTGCCTGCAGGGGCGC
CTGATGCGGTATTTTCTCCTTACGCATCTGTGCGGTATTTCACACCGCATA
[95 nt withheld, positions 6596-6690]
T
[46 nt withheld, positions 6692-6737]
C
[141 nt withheld, positions 6739-6879]
CCTTTGACGTTGGAGTCCACGTTCTTT
[37 nt withheld, positions 6907-6943]
ACTCTATCTCGGGCTATTCTTTTGATTTATAAGGGATTTTGCCGATTTCGGTCTATTGGTTAAAAAATGA
GCTGATTTAACAAAAATTTAACGCGAATTTTAACAAAATATTAACGTTTACAATTTTATGGTGCACTCTC
AGTACAATCTGCTCTGATGCCGCATAGTTAAGCCAGCCCCGACACCCGCCAACACCCGCTGACGCGCCCT
GACGGGCTTGTCTGCTCCCGGCATCCGCTTACAGACAAGCTGTGACCGTCTCCGGGAGCTGCATGTGTCA
GAGGTTTTCACCGTCATCACCGAAACGCGCGAGACGAAAGGGCCTCGTGATACGCCTATTTTTATAGGTT
AATGTCATGATAATAATGGTTTCTTAGACGTCAGGTGGCACTTTTCGGGGAAATGTGCGCGGAACCCCTA
TTTGTTTATTTTTCTAAATACATTCAAATATGTATCCGCTCATGAGACAATAACCCTGATAAATGCTTCA
ATAATATTGAAAAAGGAAGAGTATGAGTATTCAACATTTCCGTGTCGCCCTTATTCCCTTTTTTGCGGCA
TTTTGCCTTCCTGTTTTTGCTCACCCAGAAACGCTGGTGAAAGTAAAAGATGCTGAAGATCAGTTGGGTG
CACGAGTGGGTTACATCGAACTGGATCTCAACAGCGGTAAGATCCTTGAGAGTTTTCGCCCCGAAGAACG
TTTTCCAATGATGAGCACTTTTAAAGTTCTGCTATGTGGCGCGGTATTATCCCGTATTGACGCCGGGCAA
GAGCAACTCGGTCGCCGCATACACTATTCTCAGAATGACTTGGTTGAGTACTCACCAGTCACAGAAAAGC
ATCTTACGGATGGCATGACAGTAAGAGAATTATGCAGTGCTGCCATAACCATGAGTGATAACACTGCGGC
CAACTTACTTCTGACAACGATCGGAGGACCGAAGGAGCTAACCGCTTTTTTGCACAACATGGGGGATCAT
GTAACTCGCCTTGATCGTTGGGAACCGGAGCTGAATGAAGCCATACCAAACGACGAGCGTGACACCACGA
TGCCTGTAGCAATGGCAACAACGTTGCGCAAACTATTAACTGGCGAACTACTTACTCTAGCTTCCCGGCA
ACAATTAATAGACTGGATGGAGGCGGATAAAGTTGCAGGACCACTTCTGCGCTCGGCCCTTCCGGCTGGC
TGGTTTATTGCTGATAAATCTGGAGCCGGTGAGCGTGGAAGCCGCGGTATCATTGCAGCACTGGGGCCAG
ATGGTAAGCCCTCCCGTATCGTAGTTATCTACACGACGGGGAGTCAGGCAACTATGGATGAACGAAATAG
ACAGATCGCTGAGATAGGTGCCTCACTGATTAAGCATTGGTAACTGTCAGACCAAGTTTACTCATATATA
CTTTAGATTGATTTAAAACTTCATTTTTAATTTAAAAGGATCTAGGTGAAGATCCTTTTTGATAATCTCA
TGACCAAAATCCCTTAACGTGAGTTTTCGTTCCACTGAGCGTCAGACCCCGTAGAAAAGATCAAAGGATC
TTCTTGAGATCCTTTTTTTCTGCGCGTAATCTGCTGCTTGCAAACAAAAAAACCACCGCTACCAGCGGTG
GTTTGTTTGCCGGATCAAGAGCTACCAACTCTTTTTCCGAAGGTAACTGGCTTCAGCAGAGCGCAGATAC
CAAATACTGTTCTTCTAGTGTAGCCGTAGTTAGGCCACCACTTCAAGAACTCTGTAGCACCGCCTACATA
CCTCGCTCTGCTAATCCTGTTACCAGTGGCTGCTGCCAGTGGCGATAAGTCGTGTCTTACCGGGTTGGAC
TCAAGACGATAGTTACCGGATAAGGCGCAGCGGTCGGGCTGAACGGGGGGTTCGTGCACACAGCCCAGCT
TGGAGCGAACGACCTACACCGAACTGAGATACCTACAGCGTGAGCTATGAGAAAGCGCCACGCTTCCCGA
AGGGAGAAAGGCGGACAGGTATCCGGTAAGCGGCAGGGTCGGAACAGGAGAGCGCACGAGGGAGCTTCCA
GGGGGAAACGCCTGGTATCTTTATAGTCCTGTCGGGTTTCGCCACCTCTGACTTGAGCGTCGATTTTTGT
GATGCTCGTCAGGGGGGCGGAGCCTATGGAAAAACGCCAGCAACGCGGCCTTTTTACGGTTCCTGGCCTT
TTGCTGGCCTTTTGCTCACATGTCAGACAAATGGCTCTAGAGACCGGCGCCGCTACAGGGCGCGTCCCAT
TCGCCATTCAGGCTGCGCAACTGTTGGGAAGGGCGATCGGTGCGGGCCTCTTCGCTATTACGCCAGCTGG
CGAAAGGGGGATGTGCTGCAAGGCGATTAAGTTGGGTAACGCCAGGGTTTTCCCAGTCACGACGTTGTAA
AACGACGGCCAGTGAGCGCGCGTAATACGACTCACTATAGGGCGAATTGGGTACCGGGCCCCCCCTCGAG
GTCCTCCAGCTTTTGTTCCCTTTAGTGAGGGTTAATTGCGCGCTTGGCGTAATCATGGTCATAGCTGTTT
CCTGTGTGAAATTGTTATCCGCTCACAATTCCACACAACATACGAGCCGGAAGCATAAAGTGTAAAGCCT
GGGGTGCCTAATGAGTGAGCTAACTCACATTAATTGCGTTGCGCTCACTGCCCGCTTTCCACCGGTGGTC
TCTTCTAG
